>Addgene plasmid #57677 | tdEos-Talin-R-15 | depositor partial sequence | sequence record 88831 | insert sequence
ACGTCAGATCCGCTAGCGCTACCGGTCGCCACCATGAGTGCGATTAAGCCAGACATGAAGATCAACCTCC
GTATGGAAGGCAACGTAAACGGGCACCACTTTGTGATCGACGGAGATGGTACAGGCAAGCCTTTTGAGGG
AAAACAGAGTATGGATCTTGAAGTCAAAGAGGGCGGACCTCTGCCTTTTGCCTTTGATATCCTGACCACT
GCATTCCATTACGGCAACAGGGTATTCGCCGAATATCCAGACCACATACAAGACTATTTTAAGCAGTCGT
TTCCTAAGGGGTATTCGTGGGAACGAAGCTTGACTTTCGAAGACGGGGGCATTTGCATTGCCAGAAACGA
CATAACAATGGAAGGGGACACTTTCTATAATAAAGTTCGATTTCACGGTGTAAACTTTCCCGCCAATGGT
CCAGTTATGCAGAAGAAGACGCTGAAATGGGAGCCCTCCACTGAGAAAATGTATGTGCGTGATGGAGTGC
TGACTGGTGATATTCGCATGGCTTTGTTGCTTGAAGGAAATGCCCATTACCGATGTGACTTCAGAACTAC
TTACAAAGCTAAGGAGAAGGGTGTCAAGTTACCAGGCTACCACTTTGTGGACCACTGCATTGAGATTTTA
AGCCATGACAAAGATTACAACAAGGTTAAGCTGTATGAGCATGCTGTTGCTCATTCTGGATTGCCTGACA
ATGCCAGACGATCCGGTAGCGGTCACGGTACTGGTTCTACTGGTTCTGGTTCTTCTGAGAGTGCGATTAA
GCCAGACATGAAGATCAACCTCCGTATGGAAGGCAACGTAAACGGGCACCACTTTGTGATCGACGGAGAT
GGTACAGGCAAGCCTTTTGAGGGAAAACAGAGTATGGATCTTGAAGTCAAAGAGGGCGGACCTCTGCCTT
TTGCCTTTGATATCCTGACCACTGCATTCCATTACGGCAACAGGGTATTCGCCGAATATCCAGACCACAT
ACAAGACTATTTTAAGCAGTCGTTTCCTAAGGGGTATTCGTGGGAACGAAGCTTGACTTTCGAAGACGGG
GGCATTTGCATTGCCAGAAACGACATAACAATGGAAGGGGACACTTTCTATAATAAAGTTCGATTTCACG
GTGTAAACTTTCCCGCCAATGGTCCAGTTATGCAGAAGAAGACGCTGAAATGGGAGCCCTCCACTGAGAA
AATGTATGTGCGTGATGGAGTGCTGACTGGTGATATTCGCATGGCTTTGTTGCTTGAAGGAAATGCCCAT
TACCGATGTGACTTCAGAACTACTTACAAAGCTAAGGAGAAGGGTGTCAAGTTACCAGGCTACCACTTTG
TGGACCACTGCATTGAGATTTTAAGCCATGACAAAGATTACAACAAGGTTAAGCTGTATGAGCATGCTGT
TGCTCATTCTGGATTGCCTGACAATGCCAGACGATCCGGACTCAGATCTCGAGCTCAAGCTAGCTTCGAA
TTCGCCACCATGCAGCAGTACAACCGAGTGGGGAAAGTGGAGCACGGCTCTGTGGCTCTGCCAGCCATCA
TGCGCTCTGGAGCCTCTGGTCCTGAGAATTTCCAGGTGGGGAGCATGCCACCTGCCCAGCAGCAGATCAC
CAGTGGCCAGATGCACCGAGGACACATGCCACCTCTGACTTCAGCCCAGCAGGCGCTCACTGGAACCATT
AACTCCAGCATGCAGGCTGTGCAGGCTGCCCAGGCCACTCTGGATGACTTTGAGACTCTACCCCCTCTTG
GCCAGGATGCTGCCTCCAAAGCTTGGCGTAAGAACAAGATGGATGAATCAAAGCATGAGATCCACTCCCA
GGTAGATGCCATCACAGCTGGCACTGCCTCTGTGGTAAACCTGACAGCAGGAGATCCTGCAGAGACAGAC
TATACAGCAGTGGGCTGTGCAGTCACCACCATCTCTTCCAACCTGACGGAGATGTCCCGTGGGGTGAAGC
TATTGGCTGCCCTGCTGGAGGATGAAGGCGGCAATGGCCGGCCCCTTCTGCAAGCAGCAAAGGGCCTTGC
AGGGGCTGTGTCGGAACTGCTTCGCAGTGCTCAGCCCGCCAGCGCTGAGCCTCGTCAGAACCTGCTGCAG
GCAGCCGGGAACGTGGGCCAGGCCAGTGGGGAGCTGTTGCAGCAAATTGGGGAAAGTGACACTGACCCCC
ACTTCCAGGATGTTCTAATGCAGCTAGCAAACGCAGTGGCAAGTGCTGCAGCCGCCCTGGTCCTCAAGGC
CAAGAGTGTGGCCCAGCGCACAGAGGATTCCGGGCTTCAGACCCAAGTGATTGCTGCAGCTACGCAATGT
GCTCTGTCCACTTCCCAGCTGGTGGCCTGTACCAAGGTGGTAGCACCTACAATCAGCTCACCTGTGTGCC
AAGAACAGCTAGTCGAGGCTGGGCGACTGGTGGCCAAAGCTGTGGAGGGCTGTGTGTCTGCCTCGCAAGC
AGCTACAGAAGATGGACAGCTGCTTCGAGGGGTAGGAGCAGCAGCCACGGCTGTCACCCAGGCCCTCAAT
GAGCTGCTGCAGCACGTGAAGGCCCACGCCACCGGAGCTGGGCCTGCCGGTCGGTATGACCAAGCCACTG
ATACCATCCTCACCGTCACTGAAAACATCTTCAGCTCCATGGGTGATGCTGGGGAGATGGTGCGCCAGGC
CCGCATCCTGGCCCAAGCCACCTCAGACCTGGTCAATGCTATCAAGGCCGATGCTGAGGGGGAGAGTGAT
CTGGAGAACTCTAGAAAGCTCCTGAGTGCTGCCAAGATCCTCGCTGATGCCACCGCCAAGATGGTGGAGG
CGGCCAAGGGAGCAGCCGCCCACCCTGACAGTGAGGAACAGCAGCAGCGACTGCGTGAAGCAGCTGAGGG
GCTTCGCATGGCCACCAATGCAGCTGCGCAGAACGCCATCAAGAAGAAGTTGGTGCAGCGCCTGGAGCAT
GCAGCCAAGCAAGCTGCAGCCTCTGCAACACAGACCATTGCTGCAGCCCAACATGCAGCCTCTGCCCCCA
AGGCCTCTGCGGGCCCCCAGCCCCTACTGGTGCAGAGCTGTAAGGCCGTGGCAGAGCAGATTCCGTTGCT
GGTGCAGGGTGTCCGAGGAAGTCAAGCTCAGCCTGACAGCCCTAGTGCTCAGCTCGCCCTCATTGCTGCC
AGCCAGAGCTTCCTGCAGCCAGGTGGGAAGATGGTGGCAGCGGCAAAAGCCTCAGTGCCAACAATTCAGG
ACCAGGCTTCAGCGATGCAGCTGAGTCAGTGCGCAAAGAACCTAGGCACTGCCCTGGCCGAGCTGCGCAC
TGCTGCTCAGAAGGCTCAGGAGGCATGTGGACCTTTGGAGATGGATTCTGCACTGAGTGTTGTACAAAAT
CTAGAGAAAGACCTACAGGAAATAAAAGCAGCAGCTCGAGATGGCAAGCTTAAGCCCTTACCTGGGGAAA
CAATGGAGAAGTGTACCCAAGATCTTGGCAACAGCACCAAAGCGGTGAGCTCTGCCATCGCCAAGCTGCT
GGGGGAGATTGCCCAGGGCAATGAGAACTATGCAGGTATTGCAGCTCGGGATGTAGCTGGTGGACTAAGG
TCACTAGCCCAGGCTGCGCGGGGTGTGGCTGCGCTGACATCAGATCCTGCAGTGCAGGCCATTGTGCTTG
ACACAGCCAGCGACGTTCTGGACAAGGCCAGCAGCCTCATTGAAGAGGCAAAAAAAGCATCTGGACACCC
AGGGGACCCAGAAAGCCAGCAAAGGCTTGCTCAGGTAGCTAAAGCAGTGACCCAAGCCCTGAACCGCTGT
GTCAGCTGCCTGCCTGGCCAAAGAGACGTGGATAATGCCCTACGAGCCGTTGGAGATGCCAGCAAGCGAC
TCCTGAGTGACTTGCTTCCTCCAAGCACGGGGACATTTCAAGAAGCACAGAGCCGATTGAATGAAGCTGC
AGCTGGGTTAAATCAGGCCGCCACAGAACTGGTGCAAGCCTCCCGAGGAACTCCTCAGGACCTGGCTCGG
GCCTCCGGCCGATTTGGACAGGACTTCAGCACCTTCCTGGAAGCTGGTGTGGAGATGGCCGGACAGGCCC
CGAGCCAGGAGGACCGAGCCCAGGTGGTGTCCAACCTGAAGGGCATATCCATGTCTTCAAGCAAACTTCT
CCTTGCCGCTAAGGCCTTGTCCACAGACCCTGCTTCTCCCAACCTCAAGAGTCAGCTGGCTGCGGCTGCC
CGGGCAGTGACGGACAGCATCAACCAGCTCATCACCATGTGCACCCAGCAGGCACCTGGCCAGAAGGAGT
GTGACAATGCACTTCGGCAGCTAGAGACAGTCCGAGAACTCCTGGAGAATCCAGTCCAGCCCATCAACGA
CATGTCCTACTTCGGTTGCTTGGACAGTGTCATGGAGAACTCCAAGGTCCTAGGTGAGGCCATGACTGGC
ATCTCCCAAAATGCCAAGAATGGAAATCTGCCGGAGTTTGGAGATGCCATTGCCACAGCCTCCAAGGCTC
TCTGTGGCTTCACGGAGGCAGCCGCACAGGCAGCATATCTAGTTGGTGTCTCTGACCCCAACAGCCAAGC
TGGACAGCAAGGACTGGTGGAACCCACACAGTTTGCCCGTGCAAACCAGGCAATTCAGATGGCCTGTCAG
AGTCTGGGGGAGCCTGGCTGTACCCAGGCCCAGGTGTTATCTGCAGCCACTATTGTAGCCAAACACACAT
CTGCATTGTGTAACAGCTGTCGCCTGGCTTCCGCTAGGACTGCCAATCCCACTGCCAAGCGCCAGTTTGT
ACAGTCAGCCAAGGAGGTGGCCAACAGTACAGCCAATCTTGTCAAGACCATCAAGGCACTAGATGGGGAC
TTCACAGAAGAGAACCGTGCCCAGTGCCGAGCAGCCACAGCCCCTCTGCTGGAAGCTGTGGATAACCTGA
GTGCCTTTGCCTCCAACCCTGAGTTCTCCAGCGTCCCTGCCCAGATCAGCCCTGAGGGCAGAGCAGCCAT
GGAGCCCATTGTAATCTCTGCTAAGACAATGTTGGAGAGTGCTGGAGGGCTCATCCAGACAGCTCGGGCG
TTAGCAGTCAATCCCCGAGACCCCCCACGTTGGTCTGTGCTAGCTGGCCACTCTCGGACTGTCTCAGATT
CCATCAAGAAACTTATTACAAGCATGAGGGACAAAGCCCCAGGGCAGCTGGAGTGTGAGACAGCCATTGC
GGCTCTGAACAGCTGCTTGCGGGACCTAGATCAGGCTTCGCTTGCCGCTGTCAGCCAGCAGCTTGCTCCC
CGTGAAGGAATCTCTCAAGAGGCTTTGCACACCCAGATGCTCACTGCAGTGCAAGAAATTTCTCATCTCA
TTGAGCCGCTGGCCAGCGCTGCTCGGGCTGAAGCCTCCCAGCTGGGACACAAGGTGTCCCAAATGGCCCA
GTACTTTGAACCACTCACCCTGGCTGCAGTGGGTGCTGCGTCTAAGACCCTGAGCCACCCGCAGCAGATG
GCACTTCTGGACCAGACTAAAACGTTGGCAGAGTCTGCCTTGCAGTTGCTATATACTGCCAAGGAGGCTG
GTGGTAACCCCAAGCAAGCAGCACACACCCAGGAAGCCCTGGAGGAGGCTGTGCAGATGATGACAGAGGC
CGTAGAAGACCTGACGACGACCCTCAACGAAGCAGCCAGTGCTGCAGGAGTCGTTGGCGGCATGGTGGAC
TCTATCACTCAGGCCATCAACCAGCTAGATGAAGGACCTATGGGTGACCCAGAAGGCTCATTCGTAGATT
ACCAGACAACCATGGTGAGGACAGCCAAGGCCATTGCTGTCACTGTTCAGGAGATGGTAACCAAGTCAAA
CACCAGCCCTGAAGAGCTAGGCCCTCTTGCCAACCAGCTGACCAGTGACTATGGCCGACTGGCCTCACAA
GCCAAGCCTGCAGCTGTGGCTGCTGAAAATGAAGAGATAGGCGCTCACATCAAACACCGAGTACAGGAGC
TGGGCCATGGCTGCTCTGCTCTGGTCACCAAGGCAGGTGCCTTGCAGTGTAGCCCCAGTGATGTCTACAC
CAAGAAGGAGCTCATAGAGTGTGCCCGCAGAGTGTCAGAGAAGGTCTCCCATGTTCTGGCTGCACTCCAG
GCTGGGAATCGTGGTACCCAGGCCTGCATTACAGCAGCCAGTGCTGTGTCTGGTATCATTGCTGACCTCG
ACACCACCATCATGTTCGCTACTGCTGGCACACTTAACCGTGAGGGTGCTGAAACTTTTGCTGACCACCG
GGAGGGTATCTTAAAGACAGCAAAGGTTCTTGTGGAGGACACCAAGGTCCTAGTGCAGAATGCAGCTGGG
AGCCAGGAGAAGTTGGCACAAGCCGCCCAGTCCTCCGTGGCCACCATTACCCGCCTCGCTGATGTGGTCA
AGCTCGGTGCAGCCAGCCTAGGAGCCGAAGACCCTGAAACTCAGGTGGTGCTGATCAATGCAGTAAAGGA
CGTAGCCAAGGCCCTGGGTGACCTCATCAGCGCTACGAAGGCTGCAGCGGGCAAAGTTGGGGATGACCCT
GCAGTGTGGCAGCTCAAGAACTCTGCCAAGGTGATGGTGACCAATGTGACATCATTGCTCAAGACAGTGA
AGGCTGTGGAAGATGAGGCCACCAAAGGCACACGGGCCCTAGAGAAGACCTCTACCCCTGAAGACTTCAT
CCGAATGACCAAGGGTATTACTATGGCAACAGCCAAAGCCGTTGCTGCTGGCAATTCCTGTCGACAGGAA
GATGTCATTGCCACAGCCAATCTGAGCCGACGGGCTATTGCGGACATGCTTCGGGCTTGCAAGGAAGCAG
CTTTCCACCCAGAAGTGGCGCCTGATGTACGGCTCCGAGCCCTGCACTATGGCCGGGAGTGTGCCAATGG
TTACCTGGAACTGCTGGACCACGTGCTGCTGACCCTTCAGAAGCCAAACCCAGACCTGAAGCAGCAGCTA
ACTGGACACTCAAAGCGGGTTGCTGGCTCTGTGACTGAGCTCATCCAGGCTGCTGAAGCCATGAAAGGAA
CAGAGTGGGTGGACCCAGAGGACCCTACTGTCATTGCTGAGAATGAGCTCTTGGGAGCCGCAGCCGCCAT
CGAGGCTGCAGCCAAGAAGCTGGAGCAGCTGAAGCCCAGGGCCAAACCCAAGGAGGCGGATGAGTCCTTG
AACTTTGAGGAACAAATCCTAGAAGCTGCCAAGTCCATCGCTGCAGCCACCAGTGCACTGGTAAAGGCTG
CGTCAGCAGCCCAGAGGGAGCTGGTGGCTCAAGGAAAGGTGGGCGCCATTCCAGCCAATGCACTGGATGA
TGGGCAGTGGTCGCAGGGCCTCATTTCCGCTGCCCGTATGGTGGCTGCGGCCACCAACAATCTGTGTGAA
GCAGCTAACGCAGCTGTCCAGGGCCATGCTAGCCAGGAGAAACTCATTTCCTCAGCCAAGCAAGTAGCTG
CCTCCACAGCTCAGCTCCTGGTAGCTTGCAAGGTCAAAGCAGATCAGGACTCTGAGGCAATGAAACGGCT
CCAGGCTGCTGGCAATGCAGTGAAGAGGGCCTCAGATAACCTGGTAAAGGCGGCCCAGAAAGCTGCAGCC
TTCGAAGACCAGGAGAATGAGACGGTGGTGGTGAAGGAGAAAATGGTTGGGGGCATTGCCCAGATTATCG
CAGCACAGGAAGAGATGCTTCGGAAGGAACGAGAGCTGGAAGAGGCTCGGAAAAAGCTCGCCCAGATCCG
GCAGCAGCAGTACAAGTTCTTGCCTTCAGAGCTTCGAGACGAGCACTAAAAAAGCCCTGTGTATTTAATG
CAGACCCAGCCCAGAGACTGTGCCTGCCACTACCAAAGCCTTCTGGGCTGCTCAGGACCCAAGCTGCCCA
ACCCCAGCACTCCCCCAAAGTGCCTGCCAAACCCTGGGCCT
