[The description below was written by a language model from this plasmid's Addgene catalogue record.]
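Description:
tdEos-Talin-R-15 is a mammalian expression plasmid built on a tdEos fluorescent-protein backbone of about 4.75 kb (excluding the insert). It encodes a fusion between tdEos and the rod domain of mouse talin. Expression is driven by the CMV promoter, a strong constitutive promoter in most mammalian cell lines, and the listed 3′ sequencing primer suggests that an SV40 polyadenylation signal lies downstream of the cassette. The plasmid is maintained in bacteria at high copy under kanamycin selection. Transfected mammalian cells can be selected with G418 through the neomycin resistance marker. The record does not state the origin of replication, the cloning sites used, or the orientation of the tag relative to the talin fragment. The "15" in the name may refer to a linker length, but this is not explained.

The insert is limited to the talin rod region rather than the full-length protein, and the stated purpose is to label focal adhesions. Talin is a cytoskeletal adaptor that links integrins to actin, and its rod domain carries the vinculin- and actin-binding regions, which fits the recorded localization. tdEos is a tandem-dimer form of the photoconvertible protein Eos. It starts in a green state (excitation 505 nm, emission 516 nm) and, after conversion with violet or near-UV light, shifts to a red state (excitation 569 nm, emission 581 nm). The two pairs of values in the record correspond to these two states. This property makes the construct suited to live-cell imaging of focal adhesions, optical highlighting and tracking of selected protein pools, and single-molecule localization microscopy such as PALM.
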