Addgene plasmid #57677: tdEos-Talin-R-15
Purpose: Localization: Focal Adhesions, Excitation: 505 / 569, Emission: 516 / 581
Depositing lab: Michael Davidson. Depositing organization: Florida State University, Tallahassee.
Backbone
  Vector backbone: tdEos
  Backbone size w/o insert (bp): 4750
  Vector type: Mammalian Expression
  Selectable markers: Neomycin (select with G418)
Growth in bacteria
  Bacterial resistance: Kanamycin, 50 μg/mL
  Growth temperature: 37°C
  Growth strain: DH5alpha
  Copy number: High Copy
Gene/Insert
  Gene/Insert name: Talin R (alt name: NM_011602.5)
  Species: M. musculus (mouse)
  Mutation: Talin Rod Domain
  Promoter: CMV
  Tag / fusion protein: tdEos
  Cloning method: Unknown
  Sequencing primers: 5′ CMV-F; 3′ SV40pA-R
Terms and licenses: Academic/Nonprofit Terms; Industry Terms
Depositor comments: . Excitation = 505 / 569; Emission = 516 / 581
How to cite: tdEos-Talin-R-15 was a gift from Michael Davidson (Addgene plasmid # 57677 ; http://n2t.net/addgene:57677 ; RRID:Addgene_57677)
